Addgene plasmid #173325: RVD-CT6
Purpose: One-step assembly of custom RVD arrays to construct DdCBE, TALE, etc.
Depositing lab: Bin Shen. Depositing organization: Nanjing Medical University. Publication: Precision modeling of mitochondrial diseases in zebrafish via DdCBE-mediated mtDNA base editing. Guo J, Zhang X, Chen X, Sun H, Dai Y, Wang J, Qian X, Tan L, Lou X, Shen B. Cell Discov. 2021 Sep 3;7(1):78. doi: 10.1038/s41421-021-00307-9. PubMed 34480028.
Backbone
  Vector backbone: TetR T vector
  Vector type: Unspecified
Growth in bacteria
  Bacterial resistance: Tetracycline, 10 μg/mL
  Growth temperature: 37°C
  Growth strain: DH5alpha
  Copy number: High Copy
Gene/Insert
  Gene/Insert name: HD-NG dimer RVD at Position6
  Species: Synthetic
  Mutation: no
  Cloning method: Restriction Enzyme; 5′ cloning site Unknown (unknown if destroyed)
Terms and licenses: Academic/Nonprofit Terms; Industry Terms: Not Available to Industry
Depositor comments: RVD is inserted into TA site of TetR T vector
How to cite: RVD-CT6 was a gift from Bin Shen (Addgene plasmid # 173325 ; http://n2t.net/addgene:173325 ; RRID:Addgene_173325)
