[The description below was written by a language model from this plasmid's Addgene catalogue record and pLannotate feature annotations shown in this document.]
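Description:
RVD-CT6 is a small (about 2.6 kb) bacterial module plasmid from a library designed for one-step assembly of custom repeat-variable diresidue (RVD) arrays, the DNA-recognition units of TALE proteins. It is built on a "TetR T vector", a TA-cloning backbone. It is propagated in E. coli from a high-copy ColE1/pUC-type origin and selected with tetracycline, through a tetracycline efflux gene (TcR) driven by its native tet promoter. The feature table also picks up a T7 promoter, a short fragment of a kanamycin resistance gene and a short fragment of an RSF origin. The two fragments appear to be non-functional remnants of backbone construction and do not act as a working marker or replicon.

The payload is a synthetic dimer of two TALE repeats carrying the RVDs HD and NG, which by the standard TALE code recognise C and T respectively. This fits the "CT" in the name, while the "6" marks the module as intended for position 6 of an assembled array. According to the depositor, the dimer sits in the TA site of the vector. The automated annotation does not label the insert itself, which presumably lies in the unannotated stretch after the origin, and the record does not state the flanking restriction sites or overhangs used for ordered assembly. No promoter is indicated for expressing the insert, consistent with its role as a donor part and not as an expression construct.

Combined with sibling modules for other dinucleotides and positions, it lets users build full-length TALE arrays for TALE-based tools. These include DdCBEs, the split DddA-derived cytosine base editors used for mitochondrial DNA editing, which the associated work applied to modelling mitochondrial disease in zebrafish.
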