Features (pLannotate 1.2.2; 6 found; start..end, strand, type, name):
      1..19      +  promoter       T7 promoter: promoter for bacteriophage T7 RNA polymerase
     22..96      -  CDS            KanR (fragment): aminoglycoside phosphotransferase; aphA-3; confers resistance to kanamycin
    194..1384    -  CDS            TcR: tetracycline efflux protein; tet; confers resistance to tetracycline
   1432..1460    -  promoter       tet promoter: E. coli promoter for tetracycline efflux protein gene
   1476..1515    +  rep_origin     RSF ori (fragment): Plasmids containing the RSF 1030 origin of replication can be propagated in E. coli cells that contain additional plasmids with compatible origins.
   1587..2175    -  rep_origin     ori: high-copy-number ColE1/pMB1/pBR322/pUC origin of replication
>Addgene plasmid #173325 | RVD-CT6 | addgene full sequence | sequence record 355443 | Addgene NGS Result
TAATACGACTCACTATAGGGGATATTTTATTTTCTCCCAATCAGGCTTGATCCCCAGTAAGTCAAAAAAT
AGCTCGACATACTGTTCTTCCCCGATCAAGGGTTGGTTTGCGCATTCACAGTTCTCCGCAAGAATTGATT
GGCTCCAATTCTTGGAGTGGTGAATCCGTTAGCGAGGTGCCGCCGGCTTCCATTCAGGTCGAGGTGGCCC
GGCTCCATGCACCGCGACGCAACGCGGGGAGGCAGACAAGGTATAGGGCGGCGCCTACAATCCATGCCAA
CCCGTTCCATGTGCTCGCCGAGGCGGCATAAATCGCCGTGACGATCAGCGGTCCAATGATCGAAGTTAGG
CTGGTAAGAGCCGCGAGCGATCCTTGAAGCTGTCCCTGATGGTCGTCATCTACCTGCCTGGACAGCATGG
CCTGCAACGCGGGCATCCCGATGCCGCCGGAAGCGAGAAGAATCATAATGGGGAAGGCCATCCAGCCTCG
CGTCGCGAACGCCAGCAAGACGTAGCCCAGCGCGTCGGCCGCCATGCCGGCGATAATGGCCTGCTTCTCG
CCGAAACGTTTGGTGGCGGGACCAGTGACGAAGGCTTGAGCGAGGGCGTGCAAGATTCCGAATACCGCAA
GCGACAGGCCGATCATCGTCGCGCTCCAGCGAAAGCGGTCCTCGCCGAAAATGACCCAGAGCGCTGCCGG
CACCTGTCCTACGAGTTGCATGATAAAGAAGACAGTCATAAGTGCGGCGACGATAGTCATGCCCCGCGCC
CACCGGAAGGAGCTGACTGGGTTGAAGGCTCTCAAGGGCATGGGTCGGCGCTCTCCCTTATGCGACTCCT
GCATTAGGAAGCAGCCCAGTAGTAGGTTGAGGCCGTTGAGCACCGCCGCCGCAAGGAATGGTGCATGTAA
GGAGATGGCGCCCAACAGTCCCCCGGCCACGGGGCCTGCCACCATACCCACGCCGAAACAAGCGCTCATG
AGCCCGAAGTGGCGAGCCCGATCTTCCCCATCGGTGATGTCGGCGATATAGGCGCCAGCAACCGCACCTG
TGGCGCCGGTGATGCCGGCCACGATGCGTCCGGCGTAGAGAATCCACAGGACGGGTGTGGTCGCCATGAT
CGCGTAGTCGATAGTGGCTCCAAGTAGCGAAGCGAGCAGGACTGGGCGGCGGCCAAAGCGGTCGGACAGT
GCTCCGAGAACGGGTGCGCATAGAAATTGCATCAACGCATATAGCGCTAGCAGCACGCCATAGTGACTGG
CGATGCTGTCGGAATGGACGATATCCCGCAAGAGGCCCGGCAGTACCGGCATAACCAAGCCTATGCCTAC
AGCATCCAGGGTGACGGTGCCGAGGATGACGATGAGCGCATTGTTAGATTTCATACACGGTGCCTGACTG
CGTTAGCAATTTAACTGTGATAAACTACCGCATTAAAGCTAATCGATGATAAGCTGTCAAACATGAGAAT
TAATTCATGTTCTTTCCTGCGTTATCCCCTGATTCTGTGGATAACGCAGGAAAGAACATGTGAGCAAAAG
GCCAGCAAAAGGCCAGGAACCGTAAAAAGGCCGCGTTGCTGGCGTTTTTCCATAGGCTCCGCCCCCCTGA
CGAGCATCACAAAAATCGACGCTCAAGTCAGAGGTGGCGAAACCCGACAGGACTATAAAGATACCAGGCG
TTTCCCCCTGGAAGCTCCCTCGTGCGCTCTCCTGTTCCGACCCTGCCGCTTACCGGATACCTGTCCGCCT
TTCTCCCTTCGGGAAGCGTGGCGCTTTCTCATAGCTCACGCTGTAGGTATCTCAGTTCGGTGTAGGTCGT
TCGCTCCAAGCTGGGCTGTGTGCACGAACCCCCCGTTCAGCCCGACCGCTGCGCCTTATCCGGTAACTAT
CGTCTTGAGTCCAACCCGGTAAGACACGACTTATCGCCACTGGCAGCAGCCACTGGTAACAGGATTAGCA
GAGCGAGGTATGTAGGCGGTGCTACAGAGTTCTTGAAGTGGTGGCCTAACTACGGCTACACTAGAAGAAC
AGTATTTGGTATCTGCGCTCTGCTGAAGCCAGTTACCTTCGGAAAAAGAGTTGGTAGCTCTTGATCCGGC
AAACAAACCACCGCTGGTAGCGGTGGTTTTTTTGTTTGCAAGCAGCAGATTACGCGCAGAAAAAAAGGAT
CTCAAGAAGATCCTTTGATCTTTTCTACGGGGTCTGACGCTCAGTGGAACGACGCGTAACTCACGTTAAG
GGATTTTGGTCATGGGTGGCTCGACCAGATATGGTCTCAGGCTATCGCTACAACTTGCTCGGGCGTCAGG
CCGTGGGCTTGACAGAGAACTGGTAGAAGGCGCTGAACAGTCTCAAGAGCCTGTTTGCCACCCCCATTAC
TAGCAATCGCTACAACTTGCGCTGGGGTTAGTCCGTGGGCTTGACAGAGAACTGGTAGAAGGCGTTGGAC
GGTTTCAAGAGCCTGTTTGCCACCGTCATGACTAGCAATCCGAGACCAGCTTTGGTCTAGAGGAGGCATG
ATGATATATTTTTATCTTGTGCAATGTAACATCAGAGATTTTGAGACACGGGCCAGAGCTGCCAGGAAAC
AGCTATGACCATG
