>Addgene plasmid #173325 | RVD-CT6 | depositor partial sequence | sequence record 336280 | RVD flanked by two Bsa I sites
GGTCTCGGATTGCTAGTCATGACGGTGGCAAACAGGCTCTTGAAACCGTCCAACGCCTTCTACCAGTTCT
CTGTCAAGCCCACGGACTAACCCCAGCGCAAGTTGTAGCGATTGCTAGTAATGGGGGTGGCAAACAGGCT
CTTGAGACTGTTCAGCGCCTTCTACCAGTTCTCTGTCAAGCCCACGGCCTGACGCCCGAGCAAGTTGTAG
CGATAGCCTGAGACC
